>Addgene plasmid #191091 | pEY98 | addgene full sequence | sequence record 376430 | Addgene NGS Result
TCACACAGGAAACAGCTATGACCATGATTACGCCAAGCTGTAAGTTTAAACATGATCTTACTAACTAACT
ATTCTCATTTAAATTTTCAGAGCTTAAAAATGGCTGAAATCACTCACAACGATGGATACGCTAACAACTT
GGAAATGAAATAAGCTTGCATGCCTGCAGACTCGAATCTTGTGACGGATATAAAACAAAGTATACTACAA
AAACTAGATGTTACTAGTACATTCTTCTAATTCACAACTTCATTTTCAAGTGGAAATTTGCTAAACACCT
GTTTCCTAGTCAAATTGGGTTAATGTTTTGTGCTTTTCTGAGTATTTTCTCATATGGAAAATGTTGTTTC
TATACAACATCAAGTTAGATACATATTGTAGCTAGCATTTCGATTCTTGAAAAGTTCAACTTCACTTTGT
ATGTGCGCAAACGTGACTCTTTTTTACTTTTATTGTAAAGTGCGTTTTCATTTTCCGTTAAATTGAACAC
CCTGTTAAATTACTCTTGTTTACCTTTTTGTAGGCATTCTTGCTACCTACCTGCTAATTCTCTGCACAAA
CGCGTCGAAGTTCAGAACTATAACGTCATCTCAGAGAAGTTGAAGAAAAATAACAATCAAGTAATAACTA
CGTAATCACTATTAGTATCTCTTTATTTTATATAGTTTCCGCAGATGACGAAGTTGTGAAACAAATAAAC
AATACATGTTTTGTTTGAAAATGGGTAAATGGGGTAGGTGTGTGTAGTTTTTTTTTAAGGATGTCATGTG
GGCGGGACTATTATGTCATCATATTAGTTCTTTCTTGAGATTTCAAATTTATGACTCTTATGCAATCGGC
ATTTAAGTTTACTTTGATTTAAAAAAATTAAAACAAATGGGCTTACGAAGTCCCCGAATGTTAGTCTCAT
CCAACTTGGCGCTATATTAAATTATGATAAGAAGCTGCAAAAACATGTTCAAATGTATTTTATTGACAAC
AAAAGGTGGCAATTACTTGATTATTGCCTTTTTTGAGAATACTATAGCACTGGAGTATGTCCGAAATCGT
ACAGTGTTTGAACACTAATATTTGAACTTATAGTTAAGTTAACCAAAAAATTTTTAAGAAAAATGTTTTT
GATCAATTTCCAAAAAATGGTAGTTTTAATTAGTCTCATTTTTAGAAACAATAAAAAAATTTTTAAAAAT
TTGTTAAAAATTTTACTATAATATTTAGCCATTTTGGCACCATGAGAGTGGTTTTTAAATTTTTACCTTG
TTCTGCTGCTTCACCTTTAATGACAGTTCGATATATAATTATACTACTTAATTTTCATTAGTTTAATTTT
AATATTGCCAGTTTGTTTGACTATATATTTCTATTAGTTACCACAAAACCTAATCACCTTTCTTTGCAGC
TTTGTCAAAATATGATTAGAGTATAAAACGCATAGCTCATTTAGTAACTATGGGCAACCACACCTAATAA
AAGTTTGGATAAGAAAGCTGATTGGTACGAGTTATGCTATCTGGTTATGAAATGATGAAAAGAAAACATA
AAACAGGTGAAAGTAAAGAGCGAGCTGCTGACTTGTTGAGTTTTCTGGACTCTTTTTTTTTTGTAAAGAT
TTTGTTAAAATCACGAAAACTCGACAGTAACTCTAGTATAGCTCGTTTCTTTGGATTTTACTTCTGACTC
ACGAAGCGTTAAATTTTGTTTTGAATAGTGAAGAGATTTATGTGGTTTATGCTTAACGTTTTAATTATGG
GAGTTATCAGCAATGAAAGCTTTTTACATATATACAATAAGATCCATTTAAAGCGTATAAAAAGTTTAGT
TCTGTCCAAATAAAAACGAAAATTGGGGTTTCACATTATTTGAGAACCTAGTTGTATAATTTTCAGTAAT
TTTCATATTCTTCTCAGTTTGTTATAATTTTCTGCTGTCCAACGCAATTTTCGTTTTATTAAAATAGCAT
ATAAAATAATTTAATTTTGATTAAAATTCAAGAAATACTAAATGTGATCGTAAGCTATTAACTAAATACA
ATTTCGTGTTGAATATTTTCAAAGTCAGAAAGTTAATACAAATCATCTTGCCTGTTCCTGATTTTTTACA
AATAACAAATCTAGGAATCGAGACAAAAAACCAAATCTATATTCAAATGGTCACTGACAAATTTTTGAAT
ACAAATCCAATCAAAACAACTATAAAGAGTTGGATTCGATTCATTCAGTTCTTGTTTTGATCAACAGAGC
TTTGCAAACTGAGTGATTTTTAGATTGAGAAAGAAATGAGTTAGTAGAAGTATTAGTTTTTAAGAATTTT
AGCCGCAACGTATTTTGTATGGTTATTTTGATGAATTATTAAAAATTAACATTTTTCTGGCCAATTTGAT
ATTTACGTATAAATTATATTGAATGTAGCATATCAAAAATATTCAAAAATGTTCAATAATAAAATCAATG
TTAAATCCGCTGGCGCCAAAATCCCTCCGAATCCCCTGAATTGTGGATTGACTAAGAGTAAAAGGAAGAG
AAACGAAAAAGGGAGGACGACTTAATCCCGAACAATATTTTTTATGATGAAGAGCGCATAGGGCCGTCGT
CAGTTCTCACACTGGATTTCACTTTTTACCGCCTCTCTTTTGTCGTGAAGAGTCTCAGAATCCAGATGTA
AAATCCTCTCCAATCTATTTATTAAACATAGCTCAGTCTTCAATCTTTTAATTATAAACACCGTTTTAGC
ACATGAGCTCTTCTGCCTCGAAACCCTTTAATTTCGACAAAAGAGCAAATGCTCCGATCGTAAAATTGGT
AGTTTCACCCACCAAACCTACTCATTTTGCGTCGACACCAAACTTGTCTCCTCGCTTTTTTTCTTCCCAG
CTACCTTACTCATTTCACCAGTTTTCGCTATTGAGAAGAAGATTTGTTTTATCATATTTTGAAAATTTAT
TAGCGTTTCTTTCAGTTCCAGAAACCATCTGAGCCCGGGATTGGCCAAAGGACCCAAAGGTATGTTTCGA
ATGATACTAACATAACATAGAACATTTTCAGGAGGACCCTTGCTTGGAGGGTACCGAGCTCAGAAAAAAT
GACCGCTCCAAAGAAGAAGCGCAAGGTTCCAGTCGAGAAGATGACTGCCCCAAAAAAGAAACGTAAGGTC
CCGCGGATGTCAGAGCTTATTAAGGAGAATATGCATATGAAACTGTACATGGAAGGAACCGTGGACAACC
ATCACTTTAAGTGCACTTCGGAGGGGGAAGGCAAACCGTACGAGGGCACCCAGACCATGCGAATCAAGGT
GGTCGAGGGAGGCCCACTGCCCTTCGCCTTCGACATTCTGGTAAGTTTAAACATATATATACTAACTAAC
CCTGATTATTTAAATTTTCAGGCTACTAGCTTCCTGTACGGCAGCAAGACTTTTATTAATCACACCCAGG
GCATCCCGGACTTCTTCAAACAGTCGTTCCCTGAGGGCTTCACATGGGAGCGTGTGACCACATACGAAGA
CGGTGGCGTTCTCACCGCTACCCAGGACACCAGCCTCCAGGACGGTTGCCTCATATATAATGTGGTAAGT
TTAAACAGTTCGGTACTAACTAACCATACATATTTAAATTTTCAGAAGATCCGGGGAGTAAACTTCACAT
CCAATGGTCCGGTTATGCAGAAGAAAACACTCGGCTGGGAGGCCTTCACCGAGACGCTGTATCCGGCTGA
CGGAGGCCTGGAAGGTCGAAACGACATGGCCCTGAAGCTCGTCGGCGGTAGCCATCTCATCGCAAACGCT
AAGACCACATATAGATCCAAGAAACCGGTAAGTTTAAACATGATTTTACTAACTAACTAATCTGATTTAA
ATTTTCAGGCTAAGAACCTTAAAATGCCGGGAGTCTACTATGTTGACTACAGACTGGAACGGATCAAGGA
GGCCAACAACGAGACCTACGTCGAGCAGCACGAGGTTGCAGTTGCCAGATACTGCGACCTCCCGAGCAAA
CTGGGTCACAAGCTTAATCCTAGGATACCGGTGGGTGAAGACCCACCAAAGCCATCTGCCAAGGGAGCCA
AGAAGGCCGCCAAGACCGTTACGAAGCCAAAGGACGGAAAGAAGAGACGTCATGCCCGTAAGGAATCATA
CTCCGTCTACATCTACCGTGTCCTCAAGCAAGTTCATCCAGACACTGGAGTTTCCTCCAAAGCCATGTCT
ATCATGAACTCTTTTGTCAACGATGTCTTCGAGCGTATTGCTGCTGAAGCATCCCGTCTTGCTCACTACA
ACAAGCGTTCCACAATCTCATCCCGCGAAATTCAGACCGCTGTCCGTCTGATCCTTCCAGGAGAGCTTGC
CAAGCACGCCGTGTCTGAGGGAACCAAGGCCGTTACCAAGTACACTTCCAGCAAGTAGGAATTCCAACTG
AGCGCCGGTCGCTACCATTACCAACTTGTCTGGTGTCAAAAATAATAGGGGCCGCTGTCATCAGAGTAAG
TTTAAACTGAGTTCTACTAACTAACGAGTAATATTTAAATTTTCAGCATCTCGCGCCCGTGCCTCTGACT
TCTAAGTCCAATTACTCTTCAACATCCCTACATGCTCTTTCTCCCTGTGCTCCCACCCCCTATTTTTGTT
ATTATCAAAAAACTTCTCTTAATTTCTTTGTTTTTTAGCTTCTTTTAAGTCACCTCTAACAATGAAATTG
TGTAGATTCAAAAATAGAATTAATTCGTAATAAAAAGTCGAAAAAAATTGTGCTCCCTCCCCCCATTAAT
AATAATTCTATCCCAAAATCTACACAATGTTCTGTGTACACTTCTTATGTTTTTTACTTCTGATAAATTT
TTTTGAAACATCATAGAAAAAACCGCACACAAAATACCTTATCATATGTTACGTTTCAGTTTATGACCGC
AATTTTTATTTCTTCGCACGTCTGGGCCTCTCATGACGTCAAATCATGCTCATCGTGAAAAAGTTTTGGA
GTATTTTTGGAATTTTTCAATCAAGTGAAAGTTTATGAAATTAATTTTCCTGCTTTTGCTTTTTGGGGTT
TCCCCTATTGTTTGTCAAGATTTCGAGGACGGCGTTTTTCTTGCTAAAATCACAAGTATTGATGAGCACG
ATGCAAGAAAGATCGGAAGAAGGTTTGGGTTTGAGGCTCAGTGGAAGGTGAGTAGAAGTTGATAATTTGA
AAGTGGAGTAGTGTCTATGGGGTTTTTGCCTTAAATGACAGAATACATTCCCAATATACCAAACATAACT
GTTTCCTACTAGTCGGCCGTACGGGCCCTTTCGTCTCGCGCGTTTCGGTGATGACGGTGAAAACCTCTGA
CACATGCAGCTCCCGGAGACGGTCACAGCTTGTCTGTAAGCGGATGCCGGGAGCAGACAAGCCCGTCAGG
GCGCGTCAGCGGGTGTTGGCGGGTGTCGGGGCTGGCTTAACTATGCGGCATCAGAGCAGATTGTACTGAG
AGTGCACCATATGCGGTGTGAAATACCGCACAGATGCGTAAGGAGAAAATACCGCATCAGGCGGCCTTAA
GGGCCTCGTGATACGCCTATTTTTATAGGTTAATGTCATGATAATAATGGTTTCTTAGACGTCAGGTGGC
ACTTTTCGGGGAAATGTGCGCGGAACCCCTATTTGTTTATTTTTCTAAATACATTCAAATATGTATCCGC
TCATGAGACAATAACCCTGATAAATGCTTCAATAATATTGAAAAAGGAAGAGTATGAGTATTCAACATTT
CCGTGTCGCCCTTATTCCCTTTTTTGCGGCATTTTGCCTTCCTGTTTTTGCTCACCCAGAAACGCTGGTG
AAAGTAAAAGATGCTGAAGATCAGTTGGGTGCACGAGTGGGTTACATCGAACTGGATCTCAACAGCGGTA
AGATCCTTGAGAGTTTTCGCCCCGAAGAACGTTTTCCAATGATGAGCACTTTTAAAGTTCTGCTATGTGG
CGCGGTATTATCCCGTATTGACGCCGGGCAAGAGCAACTCGGTCGCCGCATACACTATTCTCAGAATGAC
TTGGTTGAGTACTCACCAGTCACAGAAAAGCATCTTACGGATGGCATGACAGTAAGAGAATTATGCAGTG
CTGCCATAACCATGAGTGATAACACTGCGGCCAACTTACTTCTGACAACGATCGGAGGACCGAAGGAGCT
AACCGCTTTTTTGCACAACATGGGGGATCATGTAACTCGCCTTGATCGTTGGGAACCGGAGCTGAATGAA
GCCATACCAAACGACGAGCGTGACACCACGATGCCTGTAGCAATGGCAACAACGTTGCGCAAACTATTAA
CTGGCGAACTACTTACTCTAGCTTCCCGGCAACAATTAATAGACTGGATGGAGGCGGATAAAGTTGCAGG
ACCACTTCTGCGCTCGGCCCTTCCGGCTGGCTGGTTTATTGCTGATAAATCTGGAGCCGGTGAGCGTGGG
TCTCGCGGTATCATTGCAGCACTGGGGCCAGATGGTAAGCCCTCCCGTATCGTAGTTATCTACACGACGG
GGAGTCAGGCAACTATGGATGAACGAAATAGACAGATCGCTGAGATAGGTGCCTCACTGATTAAGCATTG
GTAACTGTCAGACCAAGTTTACTCATATATACTTTAGATTGATTTAAAACTTCATTTTTAATTTAAAAGG
ATCTAGGTGAAGATCCTTTTTGATAATCTCATGACCAAAATCCCTTAACGTGAGTTTTCGTTCCACTGAG
CGTCAGACCCCGTAGAAAAGATCAAAGGATCTTCTTGAGATCCTTTTTTTCTGCGCGTAATCTGCTGCTT
GCAAACAAAAAAACCACCGCTACCAGCGGTGGTTTGTTTGCCGGATCAAGAGCTACCAACTCTTTTTCCG
AAGGTAACTGGCTTCAGCAGAGCGCAGATACCAAATACTGTTCTTCTAGTGTAGCCGTAGTTAGGCCACC
ACTTCAAGAACTCTGTAGCACCGCCTACATACCTCGCTCTGCTAATCCTGTTACCAGTGGCTGCTGCCAG
TGGCGATAAGTCGTGTCTTACCGGGTTGGACTCAAGACGATAGTTACCGGATAAGGCGCAGCGGTCGGGC
TGAACGGGGGGTTCGTGCACACAGCCCAGCTTGGAGCGAACGACCTACACCGAACTGAGATACCTACAGC
GTGAGCTATGAGAAAGCGCCACGCTTCCCGAAGGGAGAAAGGCGGACAGGTATCCGGTAAGCGGCAGGGT
CGGAACAGGAGAGCGCACGAGGGAGCTTCCAGGGGGAAACGCCTGGTATCTTTATAGTCCTGTCGGGTTT
CGCCACCTCTGACTTGAGCGTCGATTTTTGTGATGCTCGTCAGGGGGGCGGAGCCTATGGAAAAACGCCA
GCAACGCGGCCTTTTTACGGTTCCTGGCCTTTTGCTGGCCTTTTGCTCACATGTTCTTTCCTGCGTTATC
CCCTGATTCTGTGGATAACCGTATTACCGCCTTTGAGTGAGCTGATACCGCTCGCCGCAGCCGAACGACC
GAGCGCAGCGAGTCAGTGAGCGAGGAAGCGGAAGAGCGCCCAATACGCAAACCGCCTCTCCCCGCGCGTT
GGCCGATTCATTAATGCAGCTGGCACGACAGGTTTCCCGACTGGAAAGCGGGCAGTGAGCGCAACGCAAT
TAATGTGAGTTAGCTCACTCATTAGGCACCCCAGGCTTTACACTTTATGCTTCCGGCTCGTATGTTGTGT
GGAATTGTGAGCGGATAACAATT
Features (pLannotate 1.2.2; 13 found; start..end, strand, type, name):
    152..169     -  misc_feature   MCS (fragment): pUC18/19 multiple cloning site
   3163..4008    +  CDS            mTagBFP2: mTagBFP2 is a basic (constitutively fluorescent) blue fluorescent protein published in 2011, derived from Entacmaea quadricolor. It is reported to be a very rapidly-maturing monomer with very low acid sensitivity.
   4033..4395    +  CDS            his-11: H2B1_CAEEL - Experimental evidence at protein level: Swiss-Prot protein existence level 1. Core component of nucleosome. Nucleosomes wrap and compact DNA into chromatin, limiting DNA accessibility to the cellular machineries which require DNA as a template. Histones thereby play a central role in transcription regulation, DNA repair, DNA replication and chromosomal stability. DNA accessibility is regulated via a complex set of post-translational modifications of histones, also called histone code, and nucleosome remodeling. From Caenorhabditis elegans.
   5005..5157    +  CDS            aex-5 (fragment): AEX5_CAEEL - Also known as kpc-3 From Caenorhabditis elegans.
   5285..5320    +  CDS            rop (fragment): Rop protein, which maintains plasmids at low copy number; rop
   5422..5521    +  misc_feature   bom (fragment): basis of mobility region from pBR322
   5619..5723    +  promoter       AmpR promoter: bla
   5724..6584    +  CDS            AmpR: β-lactamase; bla; confers resistance to ampicillin, carbenicillin, and related antibiotics
   6755..7343    +  rep_origin     ori: high-copy-number ColE1/pMB1/pBR322/pUC origin of replication
   7526..7618    +  CDS            lacI (fragment): lac repressor; lacI; The lac repressor binds to the lac operator to inhibit transcription in E. coli. This inhibition can be relieved by adding lactose or isopropyl-β-D-thiogalactopyranoside (IPTG).
   7631..7652    +  protein_bind   CAP binding site: CAP binding activates transcription in the presence of cAMP. E. coli catabolite activator protein
   7667..7697    +  promoter       lac promoter: promoter for the E. coli lac operon
   7705..7721    +  protein_bind   lac operator: The lac repressor binds to the lac operator to inhibit transcription in E. coli. This inhibition can be relieved by adding lactose or isopropyl-β-D-thiogalactopyranoside (IPTG). lac repressor encoded by lacI
