[The description below was written by a language model from this plasmid's Addgene catalogue record and pLannotate feature annotations shown in this document.]
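Description:
pEY98 is a C. elegans expression plasmid built on the pPD95.62 worm vector backbone and assembled by Gibson cloning. It serves as a transcriptional reporter for gpc-1 (K02A4.2). In bacteria it is maintained through a high-copy ColE1/pUC-type origin and selected with ampicillin via the bla (AmpR) gene and its promoter. Residual pUC-derived elements are also annotated, including a fragment of the multiple cloning site, the lac promoter/operator with CAP binding site, and short lacI, rop and bom fragments. These are backbone remnants and are not part of the worm payload.

The reporter cassette consists of the blue fluorescent protein mTagBFP2 followed closely by the C. elegans histone H2B gene his-11. This arrangement is consistent with a fluorophore–histone fusion that tethers the signal to chromatin and gives the nuclear-localised fluorescence described in the record. The roughly 3 kb stretch upstream of mTagBFP2 carries no annotation; it presumably holds the gpc-1 regulatory sequence listed as the insert, but the feature table does not delimit it. No 3′ UTR is annotated either. A short fragment matching aex-5 lies downstream of the histone coding region, and its role is not stated.

The plasmid was made as one of the neuron-type reporters associated with NeuroPAL, a multicolour atlas for identifying neurons across the whole C. elegans nervous system. In that system, combinations of spectrally distinct nuclear fluorophores driven by different promoters give each neuron a recognisable colour code. The record does not list which neurons express the gpc-1 reporter and defers to the associated publication for the expression pattern.
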