Addgene plasmid #191091: pEY98
Purpose: gpc-1 fluorescent neural reporter driving nuclear mTagBFP2 expression (refer to NeuroPAL paper for expression)
Depositing lab: Oliver Hobert & Eviatar Yemini. Depositing organization: Columbia University. Publication: NeuroPAL: A Multicolor Atlas for Whole-Brain Neuronal Identification in C. elegans. Yemini E, Lin A, Nejatbakhsh A, Varol E, Sun R, Mena GE, Samuel ADT, Paninski L, Venkatachalam V, Hobert O. Cell. 2021 Jan 7;184(1):272-288.e11. doi: 10.1016/j.cell.2020.12.012. Epub 2020 Dec 29. PubMed 33378642.
Backbone
  Vector backbone: pPD95.62
  Vector type: Worm Expression
Growth in bacteria
  Bacterial resistance: Ampicillin, 100 μg/mL
  Growth temperature: 37°C
  Growth strain: DH5alpha
  Copy number: Unknown
Gene/Insert
  Gene/Insert name: gpc-1
  Species: C. elegans (nematode)
  Mutation: None
  Entrez Gene: gpc-1 (a.k.a. K02A4.2)
  Cloning method: Gibson Cloning
Terms and licenses: Academic/Nonprofit Terms; Industry Terms: Not Available to Industry
How to cite: pEY98 was a gift from Oliver Hobert & Eviatar Yemini (Addgene plasmid # 191091 ; http://n2t.net/addgene:191091 ; RRID:Addgene_191091)
